Addgene plasmid #219047: SFFV-ARID3A-Brd 69
Purpose: Transcription factor ARID3A with a specific barcode assigned.
Depositing lab: Filipe Pereira. Depositing organization: Center for Neuroscience and Cell Biology, University of Coimbra. Publication: A combinatorial transcription factor screening platform for immune cell reprogramming. Kurochkin I, Altman AR, Caiado I, Pertiga-Cabral D, Halitzki E, Minaeva M, Zimmermannova O, Henriques-Oliveira L, Klein D, Nair M, Oliveira D, Cajal LR, Knittel R, Feick C, Ringner M, Martin M, Cirovic B, Pires CF, Rosa FF, Sitnicka E, Theis FJ, Pereira CF. Cell Syst. 2026 Jan 21;17(1):101457. doi: 10.1016/j.cels.2025.101457. Epub 2026 Jan 14. PubMed 41539305.
Backbone
  Vector backbone: SFFV-MCS
  Backbone size w/o insert (bp): 6638
  Vector type: Lentiviral
Growth in bacteria
  Bacterial resistance: Ampicillin, 100 μg/mL
  Growth temperature: 37°C
  Growth strain: NEB Stable
  Copy number: High Copy
Gene/Insert
  Gene/Insert name: ARID3A
  Species: H. sapiens (human)
  Insert size (bp): 1782
  Entrez Gene: ARID3A (a.k.a. BRIGHT, DRIL1, DRIL3, E2FBP1)
  Promoter: The spleen focus-forming virus (SFFV) promoter
  Cloning method: Restriction Enzyme; 5′ cloning site Bsp119I (not destroyed); 3′ cloning site BstHI (not destroyed)
Terms and licenses: Academic/Nonprofit Terms; Industry Terms: Not Available to Industry
Depositor comments: Barcode sequence cloned into XbaI restriction site. Design of plasmid is as follows: SFFV-[TF sequence]-WPRE-[Barcode sequence].
How to cite: SFFV-ARID3A-Brd 69 was a gift from Filipe Pereira (Addgene plasmid # 219047 ; http://n2t.net/addgene:219047 ; RRID:Addgene_219047)
