[The description below was written by a language model from this plasmid's Addgene catalogue record and pLannotate feature annotations shown in this document.]
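Description:
SFFV-ARID3A-Brd 69 is a third-generation-style, self-inactivating HIV-1 lentiviral transfer plasmid built on the SFFV-MCS backbone, carrying the human transcription factor ARID3A (also known as BRIGHT or DRIL1) together with a construct-specific DNA barcode. The sequenced plasmid is about 8.4 kb. In bacteria it is maintained through a high-copy ColE1/pUC-type origin and selected with ampicillin via the β-lactamase gene. The backbone also retains pBluescript-derived remnants, including an f1 origin, lacZα and lac regulatory fragments, and T3 and T7 promoters, along with an SV40 origin.

The viral portion starts with an RSV promoter fused to a truncated 5' LTR, which drives Tat-independent production of genomic RNA in packaging cells. It is followed by the Ψ packaging signal with a partial gag sequence, the RRE for Rev-dependent nuclear export, and the cPPT/CTS that aids nuclear import of the provirus. The internal spleen focus-forming virus promoter, which is typically strong in haematopoietic cells, drives the roughly 1.8 kb ARID3A open reading frame, cloned between flanking MCS sites. No epitope tag, reporter or mammalian selection marker is annotated. A WPRE downstream enhances transcript expression. According to the depositor, the barcode sits after the WPRE at an XbaI site, although it is not annotated as a feature. This places it within the transcript, upstream of the ΔU3 3' LTR and the SV40 polyadenylation signal. The construct belongs to a barcoded transcription factor collection used for combinatorial screening in immune cell reprogramming, where the barcode presumably allows the delivered factor to be identified in transduced cells.
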