Features (pLannotate 1.2.2; 29 found; start..end, strand, type, name):
     94..112     -  promoter       T7 promoter: promoter for bacteriophage T7 RNA polymerase
    120..275     +  CDS            lacZα (fragment): LacZα fragment of β-galactosidase; lacZ fragment
    280..708     +  rep_origin     f1 ori (sequence partly withheld): f1 bacteriophage origin of replication; arrow indicates direction of (+) strand synthesis
    761..865     +  promoter       AmpR promoter: bla
    866..1726    +  CDS            AmpR: β-lactamase; bla; confers resistance to ampicillin, carbenicillin, and related antibiotics
   1897..2485    +  rep_origin     ori: high-copy-number ColE1/pMB1/pBR322/pUC origin of replication
   2668..2760    +  CDS            lacI (fragment): lac repressor; lacI; The lac repressor binds to the lac operator to inhibit transcription in E. coli. This inhibition can be relieved by adding lactose or isopropyl-β-D-thiogalactopyranoside (IPTG).
   2773..2794    +  protein_bind   CAP binding site: CAP binding activates transcription in the presence of cAMP. E. coli catabolite activator protein
   2809..2839    +  promoter       lac promoter: promoter for the E. coli lac operon
   2847..2863    +  protein_bind   lac operator: The lac repressor binds to the lac operator to inhibit transcription in E. coli. This inhibition can be relieved by adding lactose or isopropyl-β-D-thiogalactopyranoside (IPTG). lac repressor encoded by lacI
   2908..2926    +  promoter       T3 promoter: promoter for bacteriophage T3 RNA polymerase
   2954..3180    +  promoter       RSV promoter: Rous sarcoma virus enhancer/promoter
   3181..3361    +  LTR            5' LTR (truncated): truncated 5' long terminal repeat (LTR) from HIV-1
   3408..3533    +  misc_feature   HIV-1 Ψ: packaging signal of human immunodeficiency virus type 1
   3517..3880    +  CDS            HIV-1 gag (fragment): gag protein from human immunodeficiency virus 1; gag
   4026..4259    +  misc_feature   RRE: The Rev response element (RRE) of HIV-1 allows for Rev-dependent mRNA export from the nucleus to the cytoplasm.
   4636..4736    +  CDS            Rev (fragment): human immunodeficiency virus 1 (HIV-1) Rev protein; rev; enhances nuclear export of unspliced and incompletely spliced viral mRNAs
   4755..4872    +  misc_feature   cPPT/CTS: central polypurine tract and central termination sequence of HIV-1
   4906..5307    +  promoter       SFFV promoter: spleen focus-forming virus long terminal repeat (LTR) promoter
   5317..5340    +  misc_feature   MCS (fragment): pBluescript multiple cloning site
   5365..7143    +  CDS            ARID3A: ARI3A_HUMAN - Also known as DRIL1, DRIL3, DRX, E2FBP1. Experimental evidence at protein level: Swiss-Prot protein existence level 1. Transcription factor which may be involved in the control of cell cycle progression by the RB1/E2F1 pathway and in B-cell differentiation. From Homo sapiens (Human).
   7154..7179    +  misc_feature   MCS (fragment): pBluescript multiple cloning site
   7179..7238    +  CDS            S (fragment): HBSAG_WHV6 - Experimental evidence at transcript level: Swiss-Prot protein existence level 2. The middle envelope protein plays an important role in the budding of the virion. It is involved in the induction of budding in a nucleocapsid independent way. In this process the majority of envelope proteins bud to form subviral lipoprotein particles of 22 nm of diameter that do not contain a nucleocapsid (By similarity). From Woodchuck hepatitis B virus (isolate w64/pWS23) (WHV).
   7370..7773    +  misc_feature   WPRE: woodchuck hepatitis virus posttranscriptional regulatory element
   7831..7890    +  CDS            nef (fragment): NEF_HV1Z2 - Experimental evidence at protein level: Swiss-Prot protein existence level 1. Extracellular Nef protein targets CD4(+) T-lymphocytes for apoptosis by interacting with CXCR4 surface receptors. From Human immunodeficiency virus type 1 group M subtype D (isolate Z2/CDC-Z34) (HIV-1).
   7892..8125    +  LTR            3' LTR (ΔU3): self-inactivating 3' long terminal repeat (LTR) from HIV-1
   8197..8318    +  polyA_signal   SV40 poly(A) signal: SV40 polyadenylation signal
   8337..8358    +  rep_origin     SV40 ori (fragment): SV40 origin of replication
   8358..73      +  rep_origin     SV40 ori (across the origin): SV40 origin of replication
>Addgene plasmid #219047 | SFFV-ARID3A-Brd 69 | addgene full sequence | sequence record 473194 | Addgene NGS Result
ATTTATGCAGAGGCCGAGGCCGCCTCGGCCTCTGAGCTATTCCAGAAGTAGTGAGGAGGCTTTTTTGGAG
GCCTAGGGACGTACCCAATTCGCCCTATAGTGAGTCGTATTACGCGCGCTCACTGGCCGTCGTTTTACAA
CGTCGTGACTGGGAAAACCCTGGCGTTACCCAACTTAATCGCCTTGCAGCACATCCCCCTTTCGCCAGCT
GGCGTAATAGCGAAGAGGCCCGCACCGATCGCCCTTCCCAACAGTTGCGCAGCCTGAATGGCGAATGGG
[124 nt withheld, positions 280-403]
C
[91 nt withheld, positions 405-495]
A
[49 nt withheld, positions 497-545]
CCTTTGACGTTGGAGTCCACGTTCTTT
[37 nt withheld, positions 573-609]
ACCCTATCTCGGTCTATTCTTTTGATTTATAAGGGATTTTGCCGATTTCGGCCTATTGGTTAAAAAATGA
GCTGATTTAACAAAAATTTAACGCGAATTTTAACAAAATATTAACGCTTACAATTTAGGTGGCACTTTTC
GGGGAAATGTGCGCGGAACCCCTATTTGTTTATTTTTCTAAATACATTCAAATATGTATCCGCTCATGAG
ACAATAACCCTGATAAATGCTTCAATAATATTGAAAAAGGAAGAGTATGAGTATTCAACATTTCCGTGTC
GCCCTTATTCCCTTTTTTGCGGCATTTTGCCTTCCTGTTTTTGCTCACCCAGAAACGCTGGTGAAAGTAA
AAGATGCTGAAGATCAGTTGGGTGCACGAGTGGGTTACATCGAACTGGATCTCAACAGCGGTAAGATCCT
TGAGAGTTTTCGCCCCGAAGAACGTTTTCCAATGATGAGCACTTTTAAAGTTCTGCTATGTGGCGCGGTA
TTATCCCGTATTGACGCCGGGCAAGAGCAACTCGGTCGCCGCATACACTATTCTCAGAATGACTTGGTTG
AGTACTCACCAGTCACAGAAAAGCATCTTACGGATGGCATGACAGTAAGAGAATTATGCAGTGCTGCCAT
AACCATGAGTGATAACACTGCGGCCAACTTACTTCTGACAACGATCGGAGGACCGAAGGAGCTAACCGCT
TTTTTGCACAACATGGGGGATCATGTAACTCGCCTTGATCGTTGGGAACCGGAGCTGAATGAAGCCATAC
CAAACGACGAGCGTGACACCACGATGCCTGTAGCAATGGCAACAACGTTGCGCAAACTATTAACTGGCGA
ACTACTTACTCTAGCTTCCCGGCAACAATTAATAGACTGGATGGAGGCGGATAAAGTTGCAGGACCACTT
CTGCGCTCGGCCCTTCCGGCTGGCTGGTTTATTGCTGATAAATCTGGAGCCGGTGAGCGTGGGTCTCGCG
GTATCATTGCAGCACTGGGGCCAGATGGTAAGCCCTCCCGTATCGTAGTTATCTACACGACGGGGAGTCA
GGCAACTATGGATGAACGAAATAGACAGATCGCTGAGATAGGTGCCTCACTGATTAAGCATTGGTAACTG
TCAGACCAAGTTTACTCATATATACTTTAGATTGATTTAAAACTTCATTTTTAATTTAAAAGGATCTAGG
TGAAGATCCTTTTTGATAATCTCATGACCAAAATCCCTTAACGTGAGTTTTCGTTCCACTGAGCGTCAGA
CCCCGTAGAAAAGATCAAAGGATCTTCTTGAGATCCTTTTTTTCTGCGCGTAATCTGCTGCTTGCAAACA
AAAAAACCACCGCTACCAGCGGTGGTTTGTTTGCCGGATCAAGAGCTACCAACTCTTTTTCCGAAGGTAA
CTGGCTTCAGCAGAGCGCAGATACCAAATACTGTTCTTCTAGTGTAGCCGTAGTTAGGCCACCACTTCAA
GAACTCTGTAGCACCGCCTACATACCTCGCTCTGCTAATCCTGTTACCAGTGGCTGCTGCCAGTGGCGAT
AAGTCGTGTCTTACCGGGTTGGACTCAAGACGATAGTTACCGGATAAGGCGCAGCGGTCGGGCTGAACGG
GGGGTTCGTGCACACAGCCCAGCTTGGAGCGAACGACCTACACCGAACTGAGATACCTACAGCGTGAGCT
ATGAGAAAGCGCCACGCTTCCCGAAGGGAGAAAGGCGGACAGGTATCCGGTAAGCGGCAGGGTCGGAACA
GGAGAGCGCACGAGGGAGCTTCCAGGGGGAAACGCCTGGTATCTTTATAGTCCTGTCGGGTTTCGCCACC
TCTGACTTGAGCGTCGATTTTTGTGATGCTCGTCAGGGGGGCGGAGCCTATGGAAAAACGCCAGCAACGC
GGCCTTTTTACGGTTCCTGGCCTTTTGCTGGCCTTTTGCTCACATGTTCTTTCCTGCGTTATCCCCTGAT
TCTGTGGATAACCGTATTACCGCCTTTGAGTGAGCTGATACCGCTCGCCGCAGCCGAACGACCGAGCGCA
GCGAGTCAGTGAGCGAGGAAGCGGAAGAGCGCCCAATACGCAAACCGCCTCTCCCCGCGCGTTGGCCGAT
TCATTAATGCAGCTGGCACGACAGGTTTCCCGACTGGAAAGCGGGCAGTGAGCGCAACGCAATTAATGTG
AGTTAGCTCACTCATTAGGCACCCCAGGCTTTACACTTTATGCTTCCGGCTCGTATGTTGTGTGGAATTG
TGAGCGGATAACAATTTCACACAGGAAACAGCTATGACCATGATTACGCCAAGCGCGCAATTAACCCTCA
CTAAAGGGAACAAAAGCTGGAGCTGCAAGCTTAATGTAGTCTTATGCAATACTCTTGTAGTCTTGCAACA
TGGTAACGATGAGTTAGCAACATGCCTTACAAGGAGAGAAAAAGCACCGTGCATGCCGATTGGTGGAAGT
AAGGTGGTACGATCGTGCCTTATTAGGAAGGCAACAGACGGGTCTGACATGGATTGGACGAACCACTGAA
TTGCCGCATTGCAGAGATATTGTATTTAAGTGCCTAGCTCGATACATAAACGGGTCTCTCTGGTTAGACC
AGATCTGAGCCTGGGAGCTCTCTGGCTAACTAGGGAACCCACTGCTTAAGCCTCAATAAAGCTTGCCTTG
AGTGCTTCAAGTAGTGTGTGCCCGTCTGTTGTGTGACTCTGGTAACTAGAGATCCCTCAGACCCTTTTAG
TCAGTGTGGAAAATCTCTAGCAGTGGCGCCCGAACAGGGACTTGAAAGCGAAAGGGAAACCAGAGGAGCT
CTCTCGACGCAGGACTCGGCTTGCTGAAGCGCGCACGGCAAGAGGCGAGGGGCGGCGACTGGTGAGTACG
CCAAAAATTTTGACTAGCGGAGGCTAGAAGGAGAGAGATGGGTGCGAGAGCGTCAGTATTAAGCGGGGGA
GAATTAGATCGCGATGGGAAAAAATTCGGTTAAGGCCAGGGGGAAAGAAAAAATATAAATTAAAACATAT
AGTATGGGCAAGCAGGGAGCTAGAACGATTCGCAGTTAATCCTGGCCTGTTAGAAACATCAGAAGGCTGT
AGACAAATACTGGGACAGCTACAACCATCCCTTCAGACAGGATCAGAAGAACTTAGATCATTATATAATA
CAGTAGCAACCCTCTATTGTGTGCATCAAAGGATAGAGATAAAAGACACCAAGGAAGCTTTAGACAAGAT
AGAGGAAGAGCAAAACAAAAGTAAGACCACCGCACAGCAAGCGGCCGCTGATCTTCAGACCTGGAGGAGG
AGATATGAGGGACAATTGGAGAAGTGAATTATATAAATATAAAGTAGTAAAAATTGAACCATTAGGAGTA
GCACCCACCAAGGCAAAGAGAAGAGTGGTGCAGAGAGAAAAAAGAGCAGTGGGAATAGGAGCTTTGTTCC
TTGGGTTCTTGGGAGCAGCAGGAAGCACTATGGGCGCAGCGTCAATGACGCTGACGGTACAGGCCAGACA
ATTATTGTCTGGTATAGTGCAGCAGCAGAACAATTTGCTGAGGGCTATTGAGGCGCAACAGCATCTGTTG
CAACTCACAGTCTGGGGCATCAAGCAGCTCCAGGCAAGAATCCTGGCTGTGGAAAGATACCTAAAGGATC
AACAGCTCCTGGGGATTTGGGGTTGCTCTGGAAAACTCATTTGCACCACTGCTGTGCCTTGGAATGCTAG
TTGGAGTAATAAATCTCTGGAACAGATTTGGAATCACACGACCTGGATGGAGTGGGACAGAGAAATTAAC
AATTACACAAGCTTAATACACTCCTTAATTGAAGAATCGCAAAACCAGCAAGAAAAGAATGAACAAGAAT
TATTGGAATTAGATAAATGGGCAAGTTTGTGGAATTGGTTTAACATAACAAATTGGCTGTGGTATATAAA
ATTATTCATAATGATAGTAGGAGGCTTGGTAGGTTTAAGAATAGTTTTTGCTGTACTTTCTATAGTGAAT
AGAGTTAGGCAGGGATATTCACCATTATCGTTTCAGACCCACCTCCCAACCCCGAGGGGACCCGACAGGC
CCGAAGGAATAGAAGAAGAAGGTGGAGAGAGAGACAGAGACAGATCCATTCGATTAGTGAACGGATCTCG
ACGGTATCGGTTAACTTTTAAAAGAAAAGGGGGGATTGGGGGGTACAGTGCAGGGGAAAGAATAGTAGAC
ATAATAGCAACAGACATACAAACTAAAGAATTACAAAAACAAATTACAAAAATTCAAAATTTTATCGATC
ACGAGACTAGCCTCGAGCTGGCTGCAGTAACGCCATTTTGCAAGGCATGGAAAAATACCAAACCAAGAAT
AGAGAAGTTCAGATCAAGGGCGGGTACATGAAAATAGCTAACGTTGGGCCAAACAGGATATCTGCGGTGA
GCAGTTTCGGCCCCGGCCCGGGGCCAAGAACAGATGGTCACCGCAGTTTCGGCCCCGGCCCGAGGCCAAG
AACAGATGGTCCCCAGATATGGCCCAACCCTCAGCAGTTTCTTAAGACCCATCAGATGTTTCCAGGCTCC
CCCAAGGACCTGAAATGACCCTGCGCCTTATTTGAATTAACCAATCAGCCTGCTTCTCGCTTCTGTTCGC
GCGCTTCTGCTTCCCGAGCTCTATAAAAGAGCTCACAACCCCTCACTCGGCGCGCCAGTCCTCCGACAGA
CTGAGTCGGCCGGTCGAATCAAGCTTATCGATACCGTCGACGGATCCGCTAGCCCGCGGTTCGAAATGAA
GCTTCAAGCTGTCATGGAAACACTTCTGCAACGCCAACAACGCGCCCGACAAGAACTCGAAGCTAGACAA
CAATTGCCACCTGACCCACCCGCCGCTCCACATGGACGAGCACGCGCAGCACCAGATGAAGATCGCGAAC
CTGAGTCTGCTAGAATGCAAAGGGCCCAAATGGCTGCCCTCGCTGCTATGCGTGCCGCCGCAGCCGGTTT
GGGTCATCCAGCATCTCCTGGTGGATCCGAAGACGGCCCACCTGGTTCAGAAGAAGAAGATGCAGCGCGC
GAAGGAACCCCTGGGAGCCCTGGAAGAGGGCGAGAGGGACCCGGCGAAGAACATTTCGAAGATATGGCTA
GCGATGAAGATATGAAACCTAAGTGGGAAGAAGAAGAAATGGAAGAGGATCTGGGAGAAGACGAAGAAGA
AGAAGAAGAAGACTATGAAGACGAAGAAGAAGAAGAAGATGAAGAAGGACTTGGGCCACCCGGACCCGCT
TCCCTGGGGACGACTGCCTTGTTTCCACGGAAAGCACAACCGCCTCAAGCTTTTCGGGGAGACGGGGTCC
CACGAGTACTCGGCGGACAAGAAAGACCCGGCCCAGGGCCAGCACATCCAGGTGGAGCGGCGCATGTCGC
ACCTCAACTCCAACCACCAGATCATGGTGATTGGACGTATGAAGAACAATTCAAACAATTGTATGAGCTG
GATGGTGATCCTAAAAGAAAAGAGTTTCTCGACGATCTGTTTAGTTTTATGCAAAAGAGGGGCACCCCAG
TTAATCGGATTCCTATTATGGCGAAGCAAGTGCTCGATCTCTTTATGTTATATGTACTTGTCACCGAGAA
AGGCGGACTGGTAGAAGTAATTAATAAGAAATTGTGGCGAGAAATCACAAAAGGGTTAAATTTACCTACC
AGTATTACTTCCGCGGCTTTTACTTTGCGAACACAGTATATGGAATATCTTTATCCGTATGAATGCGAAA
AGAGGGGACTTAGCAATCCAAACGAACTGCAAGCGGCAATCGATTCCAATCGCAGAGAAGGTAGGCGCCA
ATCCTTCGGCGGTAGCCTTTTCGCATATTCCCCGGGTGGCGCTCATGGGATGCTTTCAAGCCCAAAACTG
CCTGTTAGCAGCCTCGGTCTCGCAGCTTCTACAAATGGTTCCTCAATAACACCAGCTCCTAAAATTAAGA
AGGAAGAAGATAGCGCTATACCAATTACCGTGCCGGGAAGGTTGCCCGTAAGCCTTGCAGGGCATCCCGT
CGTCGCTGCACAAGCGGCTGCCGTCCAAGCTGCCGCTGCGCAGGCTGCTGTTGCGGCTCAAGCCGCCGCA
CTTGAACAATTGCGCGAGAAACTCGAAAGCGCAGAACCACCAGAAAAGAAAATGGCTTTGGTCGCTGACG
AACAACAGAGATTGATGCAGCGAGCTCTGCAACAAAATTTTCTCGCTATGGCAGCGCAACTTCCAATGAG
TATCAGAATTAATAGTCAGGCAAGTGAGTCTCGGCAAGATTCCGCCGTCAATCTCACCGGTACTAATGGT
TCTAATTCTATTTCCATGAGTGTCGAAATAAATGGGATTATGTATACCGGCGTGCTTTTCGCCCAACCCC
CTGCTCCTACACCCACATCCGCGCCTAATAAGGGGGGGGGTGGTGGCGGGTCAAGTTCTTCCAATGCTGG
TGGACGCGGCGGGAATACGGGCACGTCTGGTGGGCAAGCAGGACCCGCAGGTCTCAGTACCCCGAGCACC
AGCACTTCCAACAATTCACTTCCATGAACCGGTCGGATCCCCCGGGCTGCAGGAATTCGAGCATCTTACC
GCCATTTATTCCCATATTTGTTCTGTTTTTCTTGATTTGGGTATACATTTAAATGTTAATAAAACAAAAT
GGTGGGGCAATCATTTACATTTTTAGGGATATGTAATTACTAGTTCAGGTGTATTGCCACAAGACAAACA
TGTTAAGAAACTTTCCCGTTATTTACGCTCTGTTCCTGTTAATCAACCTCTGGATTACAAAATTTGTGAA
AGATTGACTGATATTCTTAACTATGTTGCTCCTTTTACGCTGTGTGGATATGCTGCTTTAATGCCTCTGT
ATCATGCTATTGCTTCCCGTACGGCTTTCGTTTTCTCCTCCTTGTATAAATCCTGGTTGCTGTCTCTTTA
TGAGGAGTTGTGGCCCGTTGTCCGTCAACGTGGCGTGGTGTGCTCTGTGTTTGCTGACGCAACCCCCACT
GGCTGGGGCATTGCCACCACCTGTCAACTCCTTTCTGGGACTTTCGCTTTCCCCCTCCCGATCGCCACGG
CAGAACTCATCGCCGCCTGCCTTGCCCGCTGCTGGACAGGGGCTAGGTTGCTGGGCACTGATAATTCCGT
GGTGTTGTCGGGGAAGCTGACGTCCTTTGCAATTCGATATCAAGCTGTACCTTCTAGATGTACATCTGCT
GAAGCGCTTCTAGACCAATGACTTACAAGGCAGCTGTAGATCTTAGCCACTTTTTAAAAGAAAAGGGGGG
ACTGGAAGGGCTAATTCACTCCCAACGAAGACAAGATCTGCTTTTTGCTTGTACTGGGTCTCTCTGGTTA
GACCAGATCTGAGCCTGGGAGCTCTCTGGCTAACTAGGGAACCCACTGCTTAAGCCTCAATAAAGCTTGC
CTTGAGTGCTTCAAGTAGTGTGTGCCCGTCTGTTGTGTGACTCTGGTAACTAGAGATCCCTCAGACCCTT
TTAGTCAGTGTGGAAAATCTCTAGCAGTAGTAGTTCATGTCATCTTATTATTCAGTATTTATAACTTGCA
AAGAAATGAATATCAGAGAGTGAGAGGAACTTGTTTATTGCAGCTTATAATGGTTACAAATAAAGCAATA
GCATCACAAATTTCACAAATAAAGCATTTTTTTCACTGCATTCTAGTTGTGGTTTGTCCAAACTCATCAA
TGTATCTTATCATGTCTGGCTCTAGCTATCCCGCCCCTAACTCCGCCCATCCCGCCCCTAACTCCGCCCA
GTTCCGCCCATTCTCCGCCCCATGGCTGACTAATTTTTTTT
