>Addgene plasmid #219047 | SFFV-ARID3A-Brd 69 | depositor partial sequence | sequence record 427622 | Barcode sequence
TGTACATCTGCTGAAGCGCT
